Addgene plasmid #1780: pBABE-neo largeTcDNA
Purpose: Retroviral expression of Large T Antigen. Used to create immortalized cell lines.
Depositing lab: Bob Weinberg. Depositing organization: Whitehead Institute for Biomedical Research. Publication: Enumeration of the simian virus 40 early region elements necessary for human cell transformation. Hahn WC, Dessain SK, Brooks MW, King JE, Elenbaas B, Sabatini DM, DeCaprio JA, Weinberg RA. Mol Cell Biol 2002 Apr;22(7):2111-23. 10.1128/MCB.22.7.2111-2123.2002 PubMed 11884599.
Backbone
  Vector backbone: pBABE-neo
  Backbone size w/o insert (bp): 5330
  Vector type: Mammalian Expression, Retroviral
  Selectable markers: Neomycin (select with G418)
Growth in bacteria
  Bacterial resistance: Ampicillin, 100 μg/mL
  Growth temperature: 37°C
  Growth strain: DH5alpha
  Copy number: High Copy
Gene/Insert
  Gene/Insert name: large T antigen (alt names: large T cDNA; pBNT; LTc)
  Species: simian virus
  Insert size (bp): 2200
  Entrez Gene: SV40gp6 (a.k.a. SV40gp6)
  Cloning method: Restriction Enzyme; 5′ cloning site BamHI (not destroyed); 3′ cloning site BamHI (not destroyed)
  Sequencing primers: 5′ pBABE 5'; 3′ pBABE-3
Terms and licenses: Academic/Nonprofit Terms; Industry Terms: Not Available to Industry
Depositor comments: SspI site in Amp gene.
How to cite: pBABE-neo largeTcDNA was a gift from Bob Weinberg (Addgene plasmid # 1780 ; http://n2t.net/addgene:1780 ; RRID:Addgene_1780)
