[The description below was written by a language model from this plasmid's Addgene catalogue record and pLannotate feature annotations shown in this document.]
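Description:
pBABE-neo largeTcDNA is a Moloney murine leukemia virus-based retroviral expression vector built on the pBABE-neo backbone and carrying a cDNA for the simian virus 40 large T antigen. The roughly 2.2 kb insert was cloned into a BamHI site that is retained on both sides. In the sequenced 7.5 kb plasmid it appears as a single continuous large T open reading frame, consistent with the cDNA designation. The cassette lies between two MMLV long terminal repeats. Downstream of the 5′ LTR are a retroviral packaging signal and a truncated gag segment lacking its start codon, which together promote efficient encapsidation of the vector RNA when the plasmid is introduced into a packaging cell line supplying viral proteins in trans. No separate promoter is annotated upstream of large T, so the 5′ LTR presumably drives its expression, as is standard for pBABE vectors.

Following the insert, an internal SV40 enhancer/early promoter drives the neomycin phosphotransferase gene, allowing G418 selection of transduced mammalian cells. The short Tn5 transposase fragment annotated just upstream of neo is most likely residual sequence from the transposon source of that marker. A small fragment annotated as a ΔU3 LTR sits immediately before the full 3′ LTR and probably reflects overlapping annotation rather than a self-inactivating design. In bacteria the plasmid replicates at high copy from a ColE1/pUC-type origin, annotated here between neo and the 3′ LTR, and is selected with ampicillin through β-lactamase expressed from its own promoter. The depositor notes an SspI site within that gene. The construct is used to produce retrovirus that stably delivers large T antigen for creating immortalized cell lines and for studying SV40 early region functions in human cell transformation.
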