Features (pLannotate 1.2.2; 13 found; start..end, strand, type, name):
      6..475     +  LTR            LTR: long terminal repeat from Moloney murine leukemia virus
    599..873     +  misc_feature   MESV Ψ (fragment): packaging signal of murine embryonic stem cell virus
    940..1356    +  CDS            gag (truncated): truncated Moloney murine leukemia virus (MMLV) gag gene lacking the start codon
   1394..3520    +  CDS            large T antigen: large T antigen from SV40 (simian virus 40)
   3606..3935    +  promoter       SV40 promoter: SV40 enhancer and early promoter
   3937..4260    +  CDS            tnpA (fragment): TN5P_ECOLX - Also known as tnp. Experimental evidence at protein level: Swiss-Prot protein existence level 1. Mediates transposition of transposon Tn5 by a 'cut and paste' mechanism. First, the monomeric transposase binds the 19 bp inverted DNA repeats flanking the transposon. Then, dimerization of the DNA- bound transposase creates a synaptic DNA complex. After nicking of the first DNA strand, excision of the transposon proceeds through a series of intermediates. The transposase then mediates the insertion of the transposon at a new site by strand transfer. The activity of the wild- type tran
   4292..5083    +  CDS            neo: KKA2_KLEPN - Also known as kan, nptII. Experimental evidence at protein level: Swiss-Prot protein existence level 1. Resistance to kanamycin, neomycin, paromomycin, ribostamycin, butirosin and gentamicin B. From Klebsiella pneumoniae.
   5120..5142    +  rep_origin     f1 ori (fragment): f1 bacteriophage origin of replication; arrow indicates direction of (+) strand synthesis
   5139..5708    +  rep_origin     ori: high-copy-number ColE1/pMB1/pBR322/pUC origin of replication
   5768..5889    +  LTR            3' LTR (ΔU3) (fragment): self-inactivating 3' long terminal repeat (LTR) from Moloney murine leukemia virus
   5890..6359    +  LTR            LTR: long terminal repeat from Moloney murine leukemia virus
   6474..7334    -  CDS            AmpR: β-lactamase; bla; confers resistance to ampicillin, carbenicillin, and related antibiotics
   7335..7439    -  promoter       AmpR promoter: bla
>Addgene plasmid #1780 | pBABE-neo largeTcDNA | addgene full sequence | sequence record 122724 | Addgene NGS result
GCAGCCTGAATATGGGCCAAACAGGATATCTGTGGTAAGCAGTTCCTGCCCCGGCTCAGGGCCAAGAACA
GATGGAACAGCTGAATATGGGCCAAACAGGATATCTGTGGTAAGCAGTTCCTGCCCCGGCTCAGGGCCAA
GAACAGATGGTCCCCAGATGCGGTCCAGCCCTCAGCAGTTTCTAGAGAACCATCAGATGTTTCCAGGGTG
CCCCAAGGACCTGAAATGACCCTGTGCCTTATTTGAACTAACCAATCAGTTCGCTTCTCGCTTCTGTTCG
CGCGCTTCTGCTCCCCGAGCTCAATAAAAGAGCCCACAACCCCTCACTCGGGGCGCCAGTCCTCCGATTG
ACTGAGTCGCCCGGGTACCCGTGTATCCAATAAACCCTCTTGCAGTTGCATCCGACTTGTGGTCTCGCTG
TTCCTTGGGAGGGTCTCCTCTGAGTGATTGACTACCCGTCAGCGGGGGTCTTTCATTTGGGGGCTCGTCC
GGGATCGGGAGACCCCTGCCCAGGGACCACCGACCCACCACCGGGAGGCAAGCTGGCCAGCAACTTATCT
GTGTCTGTCCGATTGTCTAGTGTCTATGACTGATTTTATGCGCCTGCGTCGGTACTAGTTAGCTAACTAG
CTCTGTATCTGGCGGACCCGTGGTGGAACTGACGAGTTCTGAACACCCGGCCGCAACCCTGGGAGACGTC
CCAGGGACTTTGGGGGCCGTTTTTGTGGCCCGACCTGAGGAAGGGAGTCGATGTGGAATCCGACCCCGTC
AGGATATGTGGTTCTGGTAGGAGACGAGAACCTAAAACAGTTCCCGCCTCCGTCTGAATTTTTGCTTTCG
GTTTGGAACCGAAGCCGCGCGTCTTGTCTGCTGCAGCGCTGCAGCATCGTTCTGTGTTGTCTCTGTCTGA
CTGTGTTTCTGTATTTGTCTGAAAATTAGGGCCAGACTGTTACCACTCCCTTAAGTTTGACCTTAGGTCA
CTGGAAAGATGTCGAGCGGATCGCTCACAACCAGTCGGTAGATGTCAAGAAGAGACGTTGGGTTACCTTC
TGCTCTGCAGAATGGCCAACCTTTAACGTCGGATGGCCGCGAGACGGCACCTTTAACCGAGACCTCATCA
CCCAGGTTAAGATCAAGGTCTTTTCACCTGGCCCGCATGGACACCCAGACCAGGTCCCCTACATCGTGAC
CTGGGAAGCCTTGGCTTTTGACCCCCCTCCCTGGGTCAAGCCCTTTGTACACCCTAAGCCTCCGCCTCCT
CTTCCTCCATCCGCCCCGTCTCTCCCCCTTGAACCTCCTCGTTCGACCCCGCCTCGATCCTCCCTTTATC
CAGCCCTCACTCCTTCTCTAGGCGCCGGCCGGATCCCGCGACCGGTCGACCAGCTTTGCAAAGATGGATA
AAGTTTTAAACAGAGAGGAATCTTTGCAGCTAATGGACCTTCTAGGTCTTGAAAGGAGTGCCTGGGGGAA
TATTCCTCTGATGAGAAAGGCATATTTAAAAAAATGCAAGGAGTTTCATCCTGATAAAGGAGGAGATGAA
GAAAAAATGAAGAAAATGAATACTCTGTACAAGAAAATGGAAGATGGAGTAAAATATGCTCATCAACCTG
ACTTTGGAGGCTTCTGGGATGCAACTGAGATTCCAACCTATGGAACTGATGAATGGGAGCAGTGGTGGAA
TGCCTTTAATGAGGAAAACCTGTTTTGCTCAGAAGAAATGCCATCTAGTGATGATGAGGCTACTGCTGAC
TCTCAACATTCTACTCCTCCAAAAAAGAAGAGAAAGGTAGAAGACCCCAAGGACTTTCCTTCAGAATTGC
TAAGTTTTTTGAGTCATGCTGTGTTTAGTAATAGAACTCTTGCTTGCTTTGCTATTTACACCACAAAGGA
AAAAGCTGCACTGCTATACAAGAAAATTATGGAAAAATATTCTGTAACCTTTATAAGTAGGCATAACAGT
TATAATCATAACATACTGTTTTTTCTTACTCCACACAGGCATAGAGTGTCTGCTATTAATAACTATGCTC
AAAAATTGTGTACCTTTAGCTTTTTAATTTGTAAAGGGGTTAATAAGGAATATTTGATGTATAGTGCCTT
GACTAGAGATCCATTTTCTGTTATTGAGGAAAGTTTGCCAGGTGGGTTAAAGGAGCATGATTTTAATCCA
GAAGAAGCAGAGGAAACTAAACAAGTGTCCTGGAAGCTTGTAACAGAGTATGCAATGGAAACAAAATGTG
ATGATGTGTTGTTATTGCTTGGGATGTACTTGGAATTTCAGTACAGTTTTGAAATGTGTTTAAAATGTAT
TAAAAAAGAACAGCCCAGCCACTATAAGTACCATGAAAAGCATTATGCAAATGCTGCTATATTTGCTGAC
AGCAAAAACCAAAAAACCATATGCCAACAGGCTGTTGATACTGTTTTAGCTAAAAAGCGGGTTGATAGCC
TACAATTAACTAGAGAACAAATGTTAACAAACAGATTTAATGATCTTTTGGATAGGATGGATATAATGTT
TGGTTCTACAGGCTCTGCTGACATAGAAGAATGGATGGCTGGAGTTGCTTGGCTACACTGTTTGTTGCCC
AAAATGGATTCAGTGGTGTATGACTTTTTAAAATGCATGGTGTACAACATTCCTAAAAAAAGATACTGGC
TGTTTAAAGGACCAATTGATAGTGGTAAAACTACATTAGCAGCTGCTTTGCTTGAATTATGTGGGGGGAA
AGCTTTAAATGTTAATTTGCCCTTGGACAGGCTGAACTTTGAGCTAGGAGTAGCTATTGACCAGTTTTTA
GTAGTTTTTGAGGATGTAAAGGGCACTGGAGGGGAGTCCAGAGATTTGCCTTCAGGTCAGGGAATTAATA
ACCTGGACAATTTAAGGGATTATTTGGATGGCAGTGTTAAGGTAAACTTAGAAAAGAAACACCTAAATAA
AAGAACTCAAATATTTCCCCCTGGAATAGTCACCATGAATGAGTACAGTGTGCCTAAAACACTGCAGGCC
AGATTTGTAAAACAAATAGATTTTAGGCCCAAAGATTATTTAAAGCATTGCCTGGAACGCAGTGAGTTTT
TGTTAGAAAAGAGAATAATTCAAAGTGGCATTGCTTTGCTTCTTATGTTAATTTGGTACAGACCTGTGGC
TGAGTTTGCTCAAAGTATTCAGAGCAGAATTGTGGAGTGGAAAGAGAGATTGGACAAAGAGTTTAGTTTG
TCAGTGTATCAAAAAATGAAGTTTAATGTGGCTATGGGAATTGGAGTTTTAGATTGGCTAAGAAACAGTG
ATGATGATGATGAAGACAGCCAGGAAAATGCTGATAAAAATGAAGATGGTGGGGAGAAGAACATGGAAGA
CTCAGGGCATGAAACAGGCATTGATTCACAGTCCCAAGGCTCATTTCAGGCCCCTCAGTCCTCACAGTCT
GTTCATGATCATAATCAGCCATACCACATTTGTAGAGGTTTTACTTGCTTTAAAAAACCTCCCACACCTC
CCCCTGAACCTGAAACATAAAATGAATGCAATTGTTGTTGTTAACGGGGATCCCAGTGTGGTGGTACGTA
GGAATTCGCCAGCACAGTGGTCGACCCTGTGGAATGTGTGTCAGTTAGGGTGTGGAAAGTCCCCAGGCTC
CCCAGCAGGCAGAAGTATGCAAAGCATGCATCTCAATTAGTCAGCAACCAGGTGTGGAAAGTCCCCAGGC
TCCCCAGCAGGCAGAAGTATGCAAAGCATGCATCTCAATTAGTCAGCAACCATAGTCCCGCCCCTAACTC
CGCCCATCCCGCCCCTAACTCCGCCCAGTTCCGCCCATTCTCCGCCCCATGGCTGACTAATTTTTTTTAT
TTATGCAGAGGCCGAGGCCGCCTCGGCCTCTGAGCTATTCCAGAAGTAGTGAGGAGGCTTTTTTGGAGGC
CTAGGCTTTTGCAAAAAGCTTCACGCTGCCGCAAGCACTCAGGGCGCAAGGGCTGCTAAAGGAAGCGGAA
CACGTAGAAAGCCAGTCCGCAGAAACGGTGCTGACCCCGGATGAATGTCAGCTACTGGGCTATCTGGACA
AGGGAAAACGCAAGCGCAAAGAGAAAGCAGGTAGCTTGCAGTGGGCTTACATGGCGATAGCTAGACTGGG
CGGTTTTATGGACAGCAAGCGAACCGGAATTGCCAGCTGGGGCGCCCTCTGGTAAGGTTGGGAAGCCCTG
CAAAGTAAACTGGATGGCTTTCTTGCCGCCAAGGATCTGATGGCGCAGGGGATCAAGATCTGATCAAGAG
ACAGGATGAGGATCGTTTCGCATGATTGAACAAGATGGATTGCACGCAGGTTCTCCGGCCGCTTGGGTGG
AGAGGCTATTCGGCTATGACTGGGCACAACAGACAATCGGCTGCTCTGATGCCGCCGTGTTCCGGCTGTC
AGCGCAGGGGCGCCCGGTTCTTTTTGTCAAGACCGACCTGTCCGGTGCCCTGAATGAACTGCAGGACGAG
GCAGCGCGGCTATCGTGGCTGGCCACGACGGGCGTTCCTTGCGCAGCTGTGCTCGACGTTGTCACTGAAG
CGGGAAGGGACTGGCTGCTATTGGGCGAAGTGCCGGGGCAGGATCTCCTGTCATCTCACCTTGCTCCTGC
CGAGAAAGTATCCATCATGGCTGATGCAATGCGGCGGCTGCATACGCTTGATCCGGCTACCTGCCCATTC
GACCACCAAGCGAAACATCGCATCGAGCGAGCACGTACTCGGATGGAAGCCGGTCTTGTCGATCAGGATG
ATCTGGACGAAGAGCATCAGGGGCTCGCGCCAGCCGAACTGTTCGCCAGGCTCAAGGCGCGCATGCCCGA
CGGCGAGGATCTCGTCGTGACCCATGGCGATGCCTGCTTGCCGAATATCATGGTGGAAAATGGCCGCTTT
TCTGGATTCATCGACTGTGGCCGGCTGGGTGTGGCGGACCGCTATCAGGACATAGCGTTGGCTACCCGTG
ATATTGCTGAAGAGCTTGGCGGCGAATGGGCTGACCGCTTCCTCGTGCTTTACGGTATCGCCGCTCCCGA
TTCGCAGCGCATCGCCTTCTATCGCCTTCTTGACGAGTTCTTCTGAGCGGGACTCTGGGGTTCGCATCGA
TGCATCGATGCGGCGGGTGTGGTGGTTACGCGTAATCTGCTGCTTGCAAACAAAAAAACCACCGCTACCA
GCGGTGGTTTGTTTGCCGGATCAAGAGCTACCAACTCTTTTTCCGAAGGTAACTGGCTTCAGCAGAGCGC
AGATACCAAATACTGTTCTTCTAGTGTAGCCGTAGTTAGGCCACCACTTCAAGAACTCTGTAGCACCGCC
TACATACCTCGCTCTGCTAATCCTGTTACCAGTGGCTGCTGCCAGTGGCGATAAGTCGTGTCTTACCGGG
TTGGACTCAAGACGATAGTTACCGGATAAGGCGCAGCGGTCGGGCTGAACGGGGGGTTCGTGCACACAGC
CCAGCTTGGAGCGAACGACCTACACCGAACTGAGATACCTACAGCGTGAGCTATGAGAAAGCGCCACGCT
TCCCGAAGGGAGAAAGGCGGACAGGTATCCGGTAAGCGGCAGGGTCGGAACAGGAGAGCGCACGAGGGAG
CTTCCAGGGGGAAACGCCTGGTATCTTTATAGTCCTGTCGGGTTTCGCCACCTCTGACTTGAGCGTCGAT
TTTTGTGATGCTCGTCAGGGGGGCGGAGCCTATGGAAAAACGCCAGCAACGCATCGATAAAATAAAAGAT
TTTATTTAGTCTCCAGAAAAAGGGGGGAATGAAAGACCCCACCTGTAGGTTTGGCAAGCTAGCTTAAGTA
ACGCCATTTTGCAAGGCATGGAAAAATACATAACTGAGAATAGAGAAGTTCAGATCAAGGTCAGGAACAG
ATGGAACAGCTGAATATGGGCCAAACAGGATATCTGTGGTAAGCAGTTCCTGCCCCGGCTCAGGGCCAAG
AACAGATGGAACAGCTGAATATGGGCCAAACAGGATATCTGTGGTAAGCAGTTCCTGCCCCGGCTCAGGG
CCAAGAACAGATGGTCCCCAGATGCGGTCCAGCCCTCAGCAGTTTCTAGAGAACCATCAGATGTTTCCAG
GGTGCCCCAAGGACCTGAAATGACCCTGTGCCTTATTTGAACTAACCAATCAGTTCGCTTCTCGCTTCTG
TTCGCGCGCTTCTGCTCCCCGAGCTCAATAAAAGAGCCCACAACCCCTCACTCGGGGCGCCAGTCCTCCG
ATTGACTGAGTCGCCCGGGTACCCGTGTATCCAATAAACCCTCTTGCAGTTGCATCCGACTTGTGGTCTC
GCTGTTCCTTGGGAGGGTCTCCTCTGAGTGATTGACTACCCGTCAGCGGGGGTCTTTCACATGCAGCATG
TATCAAAATTAATTTGGTTTTTTTTCTTAAGTATTTACATTAAATGGCCATAGTGCGGCCGCAAATCAAT
CTAAAGTATATATGAGTAAACTTGGTCTGACAGTTACCAATGCTTAATCAGTGAGGCACCTATCTCAGCG
ATCTGTCTATTTCGTTCATCCATAGTTGCCTGACTCCCCGTCGTGTAGATAACTACGATACGGGAGGGCT
TACCATCTGGCCCCAGTGCTGCAATGATACCGCGAGACCCACGCTCACCGGCTCCAGATTTATCAGCAAT
AAACCAGCCAGCCGGAAGGGCCGAGCGCAGAAGTGGTCCTGCAACTTTATCCGCCTCCATCCAGTCTATT
AATTGTTGCCGGGAAGCTAGAGTAAGTAGTTCGCCAGTTAATAGTTTGCGCAACGTTGTTGCCATTGCTA
CAGGCATCGTGGTGTCACGCTCGTCGTTTGGTATGGCTTCATTCAGCTCCGGTTCCCAACGATCAAGGCG
AGTTACATGATCCCCCATGTTGTGCAAAAAAGCGGTTAGCTCCTTCGGTCCTCCGATCGTTGTCAGAAGT
AAGTTGGCCGCAGTGTTATCACTCATGGTTATGGCAGCACTGCATAATTCTCTTACTGTCATGCCATCCG
TAAGATGCTTTTCTGTGACTGGTGAGTACTCAACCAAGTCATTCTGAGAATAGTGTATGCGGCGACCGAG
TTGCTCTTGCCCGGCGTCAATACGGGATAATACCGCGCCACATAGCAGAACTTTAAAAGTGCTCATCATT
GGAAAACGTTCTTCGGGGCGAAAACTCTCAAGGATCTTACCGCTGTTGAGATCCAGTTCGATGTAACCCA
CTCGTGCACCCAACTGATCTTCAGCATCTTTTACTTTCACCAGCGTTTCTGGGTGAGCAAAAACAGGAAG
GCAAAATGCCGCAAAAAAGGGAATAAGGGCGACACGGAAATGTTGAATACTCATACTCTTCCTTTTTCAA
TATTATTGAAGCATTTATCAGGGTTATTGTCTCATGAGCGGATACATATTTGAATGTATTTAGAAAAATA
AACAAATAGGGGTTCCGCGCACATTTCCCCGAAAAGTGCCACCT
