>Addgene plasmid #1780 | pBABE-neo largeTcDNA | addgene partial sequence | sequence record 82320 | pLPC-3 5'-CTTGCCAAACCTACAGGT-3'
ACGAGCATCACAAAAATCGACGCTCAAGTCAGAGGTGGCGAAACCCGACAGGACTATAAAGATACCAGGC
GTTTCCCCCTGGAAGCTCCCTCGTGCGCTCTCCTGTTCCGACCCTGCCGCTTACCGGATACCTGTCCGCC
TTTCTCCCTTCGGGAAGCGTGGCGCTTTCTCATAGCTCACGCTGTAGGTATCTCAGTTCGGTGTAGGTCG
TTCGCTCCAAGCTGGGCTGTGTGCACGAACCCCCCGTTCAGCCCGACCGCTGCGCCTTATCCGGTAACTA
TCGTCTTGAGTCCAACCCGGTAAGACACGACTTATCGCCACTGGCAGCAGCCACTGGTAACAGGATTAGC
AGAGCGAGGTATGTAGGCGGTGCTACAGAGTTCTTGAAGTGGTGGCCTAACTACGGCTACACTAGAAGAA
CAGTATTTGGTATCTGCGCTCTGCTGAAGCCAGTTACCTTCGGAAAAAGAGTTGGTAGCTCTTGATCCGG
CAAACAAACCACCGCTGGTAGCGGTGGTTTTTTTGTTTGCAAGCAGCAGATTACGCGTAACCACCACACC
CGCCGCATCGATGCATCGATGCGAACCCCAGAGTCCCGCTCAGAAGAACTCGTCAAGAAGGCGATAGAAG
GCGATGCGCTGCGAATCGGGAGCGGCGATACCGTAAAGCACGAGGAAGCGGTCAGCCCATTCGCCGCCAA
GCTCTTCAGCAATATCACGGGTAGCCAACGCTATGTCCTGATAGCGGTCCGCCACACCCAGCCGGCCACA
GTCGATGAATCCAGAAAAGCGGCCATTTTCCACCATGATATTCGGCAAGCAGGCATCGCCATGGGTCACG
ACGAGATCCTCGCCGTCGGGCATGCGCGCCTTGAGCCTGGCGAACAGTTCGGCTGGCGCGAGCCCCTGAT
GCTCTTCGTCCAGATCATCCTGATCG
