>Addgene plasmid #1780 | pBABE-neo largeTcDNA | addgene partial sequence | sequence record 82611 | pBABE3 5'-ACCCTAACTGACACACATTCC-3'
TGTGCTGGCGAATTCCTACGTACCACCACACTGGGATCCCCGTTAACAACAACAATTGCATTCATTTTAT
GTTTCAGGTTCAGGGGGAGGTGTGGGAGGTTTTTTAAAGCAAGTAAAACCTCTACAAATGTGGTATGGCT
GATTATGATCATGAACAGACTGTGAGGACTGAGGGGCCTGAAATGAGCCTTGGGACTGTGAATCAATGCC
TGTTTCATGCCCTGAGTCTTCCATGTTCTTCTCCCCACCATCTTCATTTTTATCAGCATTTTCCTGGCTG
TCTTCATCATCATCATCACTGTTTCTTAGCCAATCTAAAACTCCAATTCCCATAGCCACATTAAACTTCA
TTTTTTGATACACTGACAAACTAAACTCTTTGTCCAATCTCTCTTTCCACTCCACAATTCTGCTCTGAAT
ACTTTGAGCAAACTCAGCCACAGGTCTGTACCAAATTAACATAAGAAGCAAAGCAATGCCACTTTGAATT
ATTCTCTTTTCTAACAAAAACTCACTGCGTTCCAGGCAATGCTTTAAATAATCTTTGGGCCTAAAATCTA
TTTGTTTTACAAATCTGGCCTGCAGTGTTTTAGGCACACTGTACTCATTCATGGTGACTATTCCAGGGGG
AAATATTTGAGTTCTTTTATTTAGGTGTTTCTTTTCTAAGTTTACCTTAACACTGCCATCCAAATAATCC
CTTAAATTGTCCAGGTTATTAATTCCCTGACCTGAAGGCAAATCTCTGGACTCCCCTCCAGTGCCCTTTA
CATCCTCAAAAACTACTAAAAACTGGTCAATAGCTACTCCTAGCTCAAAGTTCAGCCTGTCCAAGGGCAA
ATTAACATTTAAAGCTTTCCCCCCACATAATTCAAGCAAAGCAGCTGCTAATGTAGTTTTACCACTATCA
ATTGGTCCTTTAAACAGCCAGTATCTTTTTTTAGGAATGTTGTACACCATGCATTTTAAAAAGTCATACA
CCACTGAATCCATTTTGGGCAACAAACAGTGTAGCCAAGCAACTCCAGCCATCCATTCTTCTATGTCAGC
AGAGCCTGTAGAACCAAACAT
