>Addgene plasmid #1780 | pBABE-neo largeTcDNA | addgene partial sequence | sequence record 136735 | pBABE5 5'-CTTTATCCAGCCCTCAC-3'
CCGCGACCGGTCGACCAGCTTTGCAAAGATGGATAAAGTTTTAAACAGAGAGGAATCTTTGCAGCTAATG
GACCTTCTAGGTCTTGAAAGGAGTGCCTGGGGGAATATTCCTCTGATGAGAAAGGCATATTTAAAAAAAT
GCAAGGAGTTTCATCCTGATAAAGGAGGAGATGAAGAAAAAATGAAGAAAATGAATACTCTGTACAAGAA
AATGGAAGATGGAGTAAAATATGCTCATCAACCTGACTTTGGAGGCTTCTGGGATGCAACTGAGATTCCA
ACCTATGGAACTGATGAATGGGAGCAGTGGTGGAATGCCTTTAATGAGGAAAACCTGTTTTGCTCAGAAG
AAATGCCATCTAGTGATGATGAGGCTACTGCTGACTCTCAACATTCTACTCCTCCAAAAAAGAAGAGAAA
GGTAGAAGACCCCAAGGACTTTCCTTCAGAATTGCTAAGTTTTTTGAGTCATGCTGTGTTTAGTAATAGA
ACTCTTGCTTGCTTTGCTATTTACACCACAAAGGAAAAAGCTGCACTGCTATACAAGAAAATTATGGAAA
AATATTCTGTAACCTTTATAAGTAGGCATAACAGTTATAATCATAACATACTGTTTTTTCTTACTCCACA
CAGGCATAGAGTGTCTGCTATTAATAACTATGCTCAAAAATTGTGTACCTTTAGCTTTTTAATTTGTAAA
GGGGTTAATAAGGAATATTTGATGTATAGTGCCTTGACTAGAGATCCATTTTCTGTTATTGAGGAAAGTT
TGCCAGGTGGGTTAAAGGAGCATGATTTTAATCCAGAAGAAGCAGAGGAAACTAAACAAGTGTCCTGGAA
GCTTGTAACAGAGTATGCAATGGAAACAAAATGTGATGATGTGTTGTTATTGCTTGGGATGTACTTGGAA
TTTCAGTA
